>Addgene plasmid #175967 | pBEL2415 | addgene full sequence | sequence record 345251 | Addgene NGS Result
CTACATACCTCGCTCTGCTAATCCTGTTACCAGTGGCTGCTGCCAGTGGCGATAAGTCGTGTCTTACCGG
GTTGGACTCAAGACGATAGTTACCGGATAAGGCGCAGCGGTCGGGCTGAACGGGGGGTTCGTGCACACAG
CCCAGCTTGGAGCGAACGACCTACACCGAACTGAGATACCTACAGCGTGAGCTATGAGAAAGCGCCACGC
TTCCCGAAGGGAGAAAGGCGGACAGGTATCCGGTAAGCGGCAGGGTCGGAACAGGAGAGCGCACGAGGGA
GCTTCCAGGGGGAAACGCCTGGTATCTTTATAGTCCTGTCGGGTTTCGCCACCTCTGACTTGAGCGTCGA
TTTTTGTGATGCTCGTCAGGGGGGCGGAGCCTATGGAAAAACGCCAGCAACGCGGCCTTTTTACGGTTCC
TGGCCTTTTGCTGGCCTTTTGCTCACATGTTCTTTCCTGCGTTATCCCCTGATTCTGTGGATAACCGTAT
TACCGCCTTTGAGTGAGCTGATACCGCTCGCCGCAGCCGAACGACCGAGCGCAGCGAGTCAGTGAGCGAG
GAAGCGGAAGAGCGCCTGATGCGGTATTTTCTCCTTACGCATCTGTGCGGTATTTCACACCGCAATGGTG
CACTCTCAGTACAATCTGCTCTGATGCCGCATAGTTAAGCCAGTATACACTCCGCTATCGCTACGTGACT
GGGTCATGGCTGCGCCCCGACACCCGCCAACACCCGCTGACGCGCCCTGACGGGCTTGTCTGCTCCCGGC
ATCCGCTTACAGACAAGCTGTGACCGTCTCCGGGAGCTGCATGTGTCAGAGGTTTTCACCGTCATCACCG
AAACGCGCGAGGCAGCTGCGGTAAAGCTCATCAGCGTGGTCGTGAAGCGATTCACAGATGTCTGCCTGTT
CATCCGCGTCCAGCTCGTTGAGTTTCTCCAGAAGCGTTAATGTCTGGCTTCTGATAAAGCGGGCCATGTT
AAGGGCGGTTTTTTCCTGTTTGGTCACTGATGCCTCCGTGTAAGGGGGATTTCTGTTCATGGGGGTAATG
ATACCGATGAAACGAGAGAGGATGCTCACGATACGGGTTACTGATGATGAACATGCCCGGTTACTGGAAC
GTTGTGAGGGTAAACAACTGGCGGTATGGATGCGGCGGGACCAGAGAAAAATCACTCAGGGTCAATGCCA
GCGCTTCGTTAATACAGATGTAGGTGTTCCACAGGGTAGCCAGCAGCATCCTGCGATGCAGATCCGGAAC
ATAATGGTGCAGGGCGCTGACTTCCGCGTTTCCAGACTTTACGAAACACGGAAACCGAAGACCATTCATG
TTGTTGCTCAGGTCGCAGACGTTTTGCAGCAGCAGTCGCTTCACGTTCGCTCGCGTATCGGTGATTCATT
CTGCTAACCAGTAAGGCAACCCCGCCAGCCTAGCCGGGTCCTCAACGACAGGAGCACGATCATGCGCACC
CGTGGCCAGGACCCAACGCTGCCCGAGATCTCGATCCCGCGAAATTAATACGACTCACTATAGGGAGACC
ACAACGGTTTCCCTCTAGAAATAATTTTGTTTAACTTTAAGAAGGAGATATACATATGGCTCTTAACACA
CCACAAATTACGCCGACAAAAAAGATAACAGTGAGGGCAATCGGCGAGGAACTGCCGCGTGGTGATTACC
AACGTTGCCCGCAATGTGACATGCTGTTTAGCCTGCCCGAGATAAATTCTCATCAAAGTGCCTATTGTCC
GCGCTGTCAGGCAAAAATTCGTGACGGGCGCGACTGGTCGCTAACGCGCCTGGCGGCAATGGCCTTCACC
ATGCTGTTGCTTATGCCGTTTGCCTGGGGCGAACCGCTGTTGCATATCTGGCTGTTAGGCATTCGTATTG
ACGCCAACGTTATGCAAGGCATCTGGCAAATGACCAAACAGGGCGATGCGATAACGGGGTCGATGGTCTT
TTTCTGCGTTATTGGTGCCCCGCTCATTCTGGTGACCTCCATAGCTTATTTATGGTTTGGTAACCGACTG
GGAATGAATTTACGTCCGGTACTGCTGATGCTTGAGCGACTTAAAGAGTGGGTAATGCTCGATATCTACC
TGGTCGGCATTGGCGTTGCTTCTATAAAGGTACAGGATTATGCCCATATCCAGGCTGGTGTCGGCTTGTT
CTCTTTTGTGGCGTTGGTGATTTTAACGACGGTGACGTTGTCACATCTTAATGTCGAAGAACTGTGGGAG
CGATTTTATCCGCAGCGCCCCGCTACGCGTAGGGACGAGAAACTTCGTGTCTGTCTTGGGTGCCATTTTA
CCGGCTATCCAGATCAGCGTGGTCGCTGCCCGCGTTGCCATATCCCGCTACGCCTGCGTCGCCGTCATAG
TCTGCAAAAATGCTGGGCGGCGCTGTTAGCGTCAATCGTTTTATTGTTACCTGCCAACCTGTTGCCTATT
TCTATCATTTATCTGAACGGAGGACGGCAGGAAGATACAATTCTTTCCGGAATTATGTCGCTGGCAAGTA
GCAACATTGCGGTTGCAGGAATCGTGTTTATCGCCAGTATTCTGGTACCGTTTACTAAAGTGATCGTCAT
GTTCACTTTACTGTTGAGCATTCATTTTAAATGCCAGCAAGGTTTACGCACACGCATTCTGTTACTGCGG
ATGGTGACCTGGATTGGTCGCTGGTCGATGCTCGACCTGTTTGTCATATCTTTAACCATGTCGCTGATTA
ATCGCGATCAGATCCTCGCTTTTACTATGGGACCGGCTGCGTTTTATTTCGGCGCAGCGGTAATTTTGAC
TATTCTTGCTGTGGAATGGCTGGACAGCCGCTTACTTTGGGATGCACATGAGTCAGGAAACGCCCGCTTC
GACGACTGAAGCGCAGATTAAAAATAAACGCCGTATCTCACCTTTCTGGCTGCTGCCGTTCATCGCGCTA
ATGATTGCCAGTTGGCTGATTTGGGACAGTTATCAGGACCGGGGTAATACCGTCACCATCGACTTTATGT
CGGCGGATGGTATTGTTCCAGGCCGTACGCCTGTTCGTTATCAGGGCGTTGAAGTCGGAACAGTGCAGGA
TATCAGCCTCAGCGACGATCTTCGTAAGATTGAAGTCAAGGTCAGCATCAAGTCCGATATGAAAGATGCG
CTGCGCGAAGAGACTCAGTTCTGGCTGGTGACGCCAAAAGCATCGTTGGCAGGTGTCTCCGGGCTGGACG
CCCTCGTCGGTGGGAACTATATCGGCATGATGCCGGGTAAAGGTAAAGAGCAGGATCACTTTGTCGCACT
CGATACCCAACCGAAATATCGGCTGGACAATGGCGATCTGATGATCCACCTGCAAGCCCCCGATCTCGGT
TCGCTGAACAGCGGTTCATTGGTCTATTTCCGCAAGATCCCGGTGGGAAAAGTCTACGACTATGCCATCA
ATCCCAACAAGCAAGGCGTGGTGATTGATGTCCTGATCGAGCGGCGTTTTACCGATCTGGTGAAAAAAGG
TAGCCGTTTCTGGAACGTTTCCGGCGTTGATGCCAACGTCAGTATCAGTGGCGCGAAGGTGAAACTGGAA
AGCCTGGCGGCACTGGTTAACGGTGCGATTGCCTTCGATTCACCAGAAGAGTCGAAACCTGCCGAGGCGG
AAGATACCTTTGGTCTGTATGAAGATCTGGCCCACAGCCAGCGTGGCGTAATAATAAAACTGGAACTGCC
GAGTGGGGCCGGATTAACCGCCGACTCGACGCCGTTAATGTATCAGGGGCTGGAAGTCGGACAGCTGACT
AAACTGGATTTAAATCCTGGTGGTAAAGTCACAGGGGAAATGACCGTTGATCCCAGCGTCGTTACCCTGC
TTCGTGAAAATACCCGCATCGAATTACGCAACCCGAAATTATCCCTTAGCGATGCTAATCTCAGCGCCCT
GCTGACCGGCAAAACCTTCGAGCTGGTGCCCGGCGATGGCGAGCCACGCAAAGAGTTCGTTGTTGTGCCA
GGCGAAAAAGCACTGCTGCATGAACCTGATGTTCTGACGCTGACCCTGACCGCGCCGGAAAGTTACGGTA
TTGATGCGGGTCAGCCGCTCATTCTTCACGGCGTGCAGGTAGGCCAGGTTATCGATCGTAAACTCACCAG
CAAAGGCGTCACCTTTACCGTCGCCATCGAGCCTCAGCATCGCGAACTGGTAAAAGGCGATAGCAAATTT
GTCGTCAACAGCCGTGTCGATGTGAAGGTGGGGCTGGATGGCGTTGAGTTTCTCGGTGCCAGCGCCTCAG
AATGGATCAATGGCGGGATACGTATTCTGCCGGGCGATAAAGGTGAGATGAAAGCCAGCTATCCACTGTA
TGCCAATTTGGAAAAAGCGCTGGAGAACAGCCTTAGCGATTTACCCACCACAACCGTGAGTTTGAGTGCA
GAGACGCTGCCGGATGTGCAGGCAGGATCGGTAGTGCTGTACCGTAAATTTGAAGTTGGTGAAGTGATTA
CCGTGCGTCCGCGAGCTAACGCGTTTGATATCGATCTGCATATTAAGCCGGAGTATCGCAACCTTCTGAC
CAGCAATAGCGTGTTCTGGGCAGAAGGCGGGGCGAAAGTTCAGCTGAATGGTAGTGGTCTGACCGTACAG
GCATCCCCGCTCTCCAGAGCATTAAAGGGAGCCATTAGCTTCGACAACCTCAGCGGTGCCAGCGCCAGTC
AGCGTAAAGGCGATAAGCGTATTCTGTATGCTTCCGAAACAGCGGCCCGTGCGGTTGGCGGGCAGATTAC
GCTTCACGCTTTCGATGCCGGAAAACTGGCGGTCGGGATGCCAATTCGCTATCTCGGTATTGATATCGGG
CAAATCCAGACGCTGGATCTGATTACCGCACGCAATGAAGTACAGGCAAAGGCGGTACTTTACCCGGAAT
ATGTCCAGACCTTTGCTCGCGGTGGTACGCGCTTCTCAGTGGTCACACCGCAAAATTCGGCAGCTGGCGT
TGAGCATCTTGATACTATCCTCCAGCCGTATATCAACGTCGAACCAGGCCGGGGCAATCCTCGCCGCGAC
TTTGAATTACAAGAGGCCACCATTACTGATTCGCGTTACCTGGATGGCTTAAGCATTATTGTTGAAGCGC
CGGAAGCCGGTTCGTTAGGCATCGGTACGCCTGTGCTGTTCCGTGGTCTGGAAGTCGGTACGGTTACAGG
AATGACGCTGGGGACATTGTCAGATCGCGTGATGATTGCGATGCGCATCAGTAAACGCTATCAACACCTG
GTGCGTAACAATTCCGTCTTCTGGTTGGCATCGGGTTACAGTCTGGACTTTGGTCTGACGGGCGGCGTAG
TGAAAACCGGCACCTTTAACCAGTTTATCCGTGGCGGCATCGCCTTCGCCACGCCTCCGGGTACGCCACT
GGCACCGAAAGCCCAGGAAGGCAAACACTTCCTGTTGCAGGAAAGTGAACCGAAAGAGTGGCGTGAATGG
GGAACTGCGCTTCCCAAATAATGCCCACCTCGAGCAGATCCGGCTGCTAACAAAGCCCGAAAGGAAGCTG
AGTTGGCTGCTGCCACCGCTGAGCAATAACTAGCATAACCCCTTGGGGCCTCTAAACGGGTCTTGAGGGG
TTTTTTGCTGAAAGGAGGAACTATATCCGGATAATTCTTGAAGACGAAAGGGCCTCGTGATACGCCTATT
TTTATAGGTTAATGTCATGATAATAATGGTTTCTTAGACGTCAGGTGGCACTTTTCGGGGAAATGTGCGC
GGAACCCCTATTTGTTTATTTTTCTAAATACATTCAAATATGTATCCGCTCATGAGACAATAACCCTGAT
AAATGCTTCAATAATATTGAAAAAGGAAGAGTATGAGTATTCAACATTTCCGTGTCGCCCTTATTCCCTT
TTTTGCGGCATTTTGCCTTCCTGTTTTTGCTCACCCAGAAACGCTGGTGAAAGTAAAAGATGCTGAAGAT
CAGTTGGGTGCACGAGTGGGTTACATCGAACTGGATCTCAACAGCGGTAAGATCCTTGAGAGTTTTCGCC
CCGAAGAACGTTTTCCAATGATGAGCACTTTTAAAGTTCTGCTATGTGGCGCGGTATTATCCCGTGTTGA
CGCCGGGCAAGAGCAACTCGGTCGCCGCATACACTATTCTCAGAATGACTTGGTTGAGTACTCACCAGTC
ACAGAAAAGCATCTTACGGATGGCATGACAGTAAGAGAATTATGCAGTGCTGCCATAACCATGAGTGATA
ACACTGCGGCCAACTTACTTCTGACAACGATCGGAGGACCGAAGGAGCTAACCGCTTTTTTGCACAACAT
GGGGGATCATGTAACTCGCCTTGATCGTTGGGAACCGGAGCTGAATGAAGCCATACCAAACGACGAGCGT
GACACCACGATGCCTGCAGCAATGGCAACAACGTTGCGCAAACTATTAACTGGCGAACTACTTACTCTAG
CTTCCCGGCAACAATTAATAGACTGGATGGAGGCGGATAAAGTTGCAGGACCACTTCTGCGCTCGGCCCT
TCCGGCTGGCTGGTTTATTGCTGATAAATCTGGAGCCGGTGAGCGTGGGTCTCGCGGTATCATTGCAGCA
CTGGGGCCAGATGGTAAGCCCTCCCGTATCGTAGTTATCTACACGACGGGGAGTCAGGCAACTATGGATG
AACGAAATAGACAGATCGCTGAGATAGGTGCCTCACTGATTAAGCATTGGTAACTGTCAGACCAAGTTTA
CTCATATATACTTTAGATTGATTTAAAACTTCATTTTTAATTTAAAAGGATCTAGGTGAAGATCCTTTTT
GATAATCTCATGACCAAAATCCCTTAACGTGAGTTTTCGTTCCACTGAGCGTCAGACCCCGTAGAAAAGA
TCAAAGGATCTTCTTGAGATCCTTTTTTTCTGCGCGTAATCTGCTGCTTGCAAACAAAAAAACCACCGCT
ACCAGCGGTGGTTTGTTTGCCGGATCAAGAGCTACCAACTCTTTTTCCGAAGGTAACTGGCTTCAGCAGA
GCGCAGATACCAAATACTGTCCTTCTAGTGTAGCCGTAGTTAGGCCACCACTTCAAGAACTCTGTAGCAC
CGC
Features (pLannotate 1.2.2; 12 found; start..end, strand, type, name):
    575..714     -  misc_feature   bom: basis of mobility region from pBR322
    816..1007    -  CDS            rop: Rop protein, which maintains plasmids at low copy number; rop
   1024..1404    +  CDS            YPB1_ECOLX: Protein predicted: Swiss-Prot protein existence level 4. From Escherichia coli.
   1516..1534    +  promoter       T7 promoter: promoter for bacteriophage T7 RNA polymerase
   1566..1588    +  RBS            RBS: efficient ribosome binding site from bacteriophage T7 gene 10 (Olins and Rangwala, 1989)
   1596..2876    +  CDS            yebS: YEBS_ECOLI - Experimental evidence at protein level: Swiss-Prot protein existence level 1. Component of a transport pathway that contributes to membrane integrity. From Escherichia coli (strain K12).
   2848..5478    +  CDS            yebT: YEBT_ECOLI - Experimental evidence at protein level: Swiss-Prot protein existence level 1. Component of a transport pathway that contributes to membrane integrity (PubMed:27795327). May directly span the intermembrane space, facilitating the transport of substrates across the periplasm (Probable). From Escherichia coli (strain K12).
   5503..5552    +  CDS            SET1 (fragment): solubility-enhancement tag derived from T7 phage gene 10B
   5560..5607    +  terminator     T7 terminator: transcription terminator for bacteriophage T7 RNA polymerase
   5738..5842    +  promoter       AmpR promoter: bla
   5843..6703    +  CDS            AmpR: β-lactamase; bla; confers resistance to ampicillin, carbenicillin, and related antibiotics
   6874..389     +  rep_origin     ori (across the origin): high-copy-number ColE1/pMB1/pBR322/pUC origin of replication
