[The description below was written by a language model from this plasmid's Addgene catalogue record and pLannotate feature annotations shown in this document.]
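Description:
pBEL2415 is a 7,073 bp bacterial expression plasmid built on the Novagen pET17b backbone, made to supply the E. coli LetAB operon in genetic complementation experiments with a point-mutant form of LetB. It replicates in E. coli from a ColE1/pMB1-type origin and is selected through the bla (AmpR) β-lactamase gene under its own promoter, conferring ampicillin resistance. The feature table also picks up the pBR322-derived bom mobilisation region and a rop coding sequence. The catalogue nevertheless lists the plasmid as high copy, so the two sources do not fully agree on expected copy number.

The payload is a single transcription unit driven by the T7 promoter, followed by the strong ribosome binding site from phage T7 gene 10. This leads into letA (yebS) and then letB (yebT), ending at the T7 terminator. The two reading frames overlap by a short stretch in the annotation, consistent with the genes having been cloned together as a contiguous operon segment by Gibson assembly rather than as separate cassettes. LetB carries the I703N substitution. A short fragment annotated as a T7 gene 10-derived tag lies between the end of letB and the terminator and is most likely residual backbone sequence, as the record lists no tags on either protein.

LetA and LetB are annotated as components of a transport pathway that contributes to membrane integrity, with LetB, an MCE-family protein, possibly spanning the periplasm. The associated study concerns the role of Ring6 in LetB function. The plasmid is therefore suited to testing whether the I703N variant can restore function in strains lacking the native genes, although the record does not describe the specific phenotype assayed.
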