Addgene plasmid #175967: pBEL2415
Purpose: Genetic complementation plasmid of LetAB with LetB(I703N)
Depositing lab: Gira Bhabha & Damian Ekiert. Depositing organization: NYU Grossman School of Medicine. Publication: Role of Ring6 in the Function of the E. coli MCE Protein LetB. Vieni C, Coudray N, Isom GL, Bhabha G, Ekiert DC. J Mol Biol. 2022 Jan 22;434(7):167463. doi: 10.1016/j.jmb.2022.167463. PubMed 35077766.
Backbone
  Vector backbone: pET17b
  Backbone manufacturer: Novagen
  Backbone size w/o insert (bp): 3174
  Total vector size (bp): 7073
  Vector type: Bacterial Expression
Growth in bacteria
  Bacterial resistance: Ampicillin, 100 μg/mL
  Growth temperature: 37°C
  Growth strain: DH5alpha
  Copy number: High Copy
Gene/Insert 1
  Gene/Insert name: LetA (alt names: yebS; b1833; ECK1832)
  Species: E. coli
  Promoter: T7
  Cloning method: Gibson Cloning
  Sequencing primers: 5′ T7; 3′ T7 Terminal
Gene/Insert 2
  Gene/Insert name: LetB (alt names: yebT; b1834; ECK1833)
  Species: E. coli
  Mutation: I703N
  Promoter: T7
  Cloning method: Gibson Cloning
  Sequencing primers: 5′ T7; 3′ T7 Terminal
Terms and licenses: Academic/Nonprofit Terms; Industry Terms: Not Available to Industry
How to cite: pBEL2415 was a gift from Gira Bhabha & Damian Ekiert (Addgene plasmid # 175967 ; http://n2t.net/addgene:175967 ; RRID:Addgene_175967)
